Addgene plasmid #159744: AICSDP-55:DMD-mEGFP
Purpose: Homology arms and linker-mEGFP sequence for C-terminus tagging of human DMD via Cas9-excisable CAGGS-mCherry selection cassette
Depositing lab: Allen Institute for Cell Science. Depositing organization: Allen Institute.
Backbone
  Vector backbone: pUC57
  Vector type: Mammalian Expression, CRISPR ; Donor Template
Growth in bacteria
  Bacterial resistance: Ampicillin, 100 μg/mL
  Growth temperature: 37°C
  Growth strain: DH5alpha
  Copy number: High Copy
Gene/Insert
  Gene/Insert name: DMD Homology Arms with linker-mEGFP and Cas9-excisable selection cassette (alt name: DMD)
  Species: H. sapiens (human)
  Insert size (bp): 6410
  Mutation: homology arms contain point mutations to disrupt crRNA binding sites used, and WTC-11 specific homozygous SNP(s)
  Entrez Gene: DMD (a.k.a. BMD, CMD3B, DXS142, DXS164, DXS206, DXS230, DXS239, DXS268, DXS269, DXS270, DXS272, MRX85)
  Tag / fusion protein: linker-mEGFP (C terminal on insert)
  Cloning method: Unknown
Terms and licenses: Academic/Nonprofit Terms; Industry Terms: Not Available to Industry
Depositor comments: This plasmid has been used with locus-specific CRISPR/Cas9 in a two-step editing process to add a mEGFP tag to the C-terminus of human DMD in WTC human induced pluripotent stem cells by the Allen Institute for Cell Science. After initial HDR, stable expression of CAGGS-driven mCherry will indicate cells with integrated donor sequence. This selection cassette is designed to be removed with subsequent CRISPR/Cas9-mediated excision as previously described (https://doi.org/10.1101/342881) A linker of 3-21 amino acids will be produced after excision. To enrich for edited cells, see our protocol for fluorescence-assisted cell sorting and subcloning of hiPSCs (https://www.allencell.org/instructional-videos-and-tutorials-for-cell-methods.html) Further, we recommend PCR-based assays for identifying precisely edited clones as previously described (https://www.molbiolcell.org/doi/abs/10.1091/mbc.e17-03-0209) For more information on the entire plasmid collection, please see https://www.addgene.org/allen-institute-cell-science/ . Please visit https://www.biorxiv.org/content/early/2018/06/09/342881 for BioRxiv preprint
How to cite: AICSDP-55:DMD-mEGFP was a gift from Allen Institute for Cell Science (Addgene plasmid # 159744 ; http://n2t.net/addgene:159744 ; RRID:Addgene_159744)
