[The description below was written by a language model from this plasmid's Addgene catalogue record and pLannotate feature annotations shown in this document.]
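Description:
AICSDP-55:DMD-mEGFP is a pUC57-based donor template plasmid for CRISPR/Cas9-mediated homology-directed repair, designed to fuse a linker-mEGFP tag to the C-terminus of the endogenous human DMD (dystrophin) gene. It is a high-copy plasmid maintained in E. coli through the ColE1/pUC-type origin and selected with ampicillin via the β-lactamase gene. Remnants of the lac promoter/operator and lacZα region belong to the cloning backbone and play no role in the editing function. The sequenced plasmid is about 9.1 kb, of which the insert accounts for roughly 6.4 kb.

The insert consists of human DMD homology arms flanking the tagging payload. The arms carry point mutations that disrupt the crRNA binding sites used for targeting, so the repaired allele is not re-cut, along with homozygous SNPs specific to the WTC-11 line. Between the arms, the feature table shows an SV40 poly(A) signal, then a CAGGS promoter (CMV enhancer, chicken β-actin promoter and chimeric intron) driving mCherry, followed by a region annotated as a puromycin resistance fragment and a bGH poly(A) signal, with the mEGFP coding sequence lying downstream. How mCherry and the puromycin sequence are linked is not stated in the record, and a short match annotated as a FLAG fragment upstream may simply be a spurious hit.

Editing proceeds in two steps. After initial HDR, stable mCherry expression marks cells that have integrated the donor, which is useful for a gene that may not be expressed in the edited cell type. A second round of Cas9 cutting then excises the selection cassette, joining DMD to mEGFP through a residual linker of 3 to 21 amino acids. The depositor used it in WTC human induced pluripotent stem cells, with enrichment by fluorescence sorting and PCR-based screening of clones.
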