Features (pLannotate 1.2.2; 18 found; start..end, strand, type, name):
   1010..1030    +  CDS            2xFLAG (fragment): two tandem FLAG® epitope tags
   1103..1224    +  polyA_signal   SV40 poly(A) signal: SV40 polyadenylation signal
   1239..1618    +  enhancer       CMV enhancer: human cytomegalovirus immediate early enhancer
   1620..1897    +  promoter       chicken β-actin promoter: No description available
   1899..2916    +  intron         chimeric intron: chimera between introns from chicken β-actin and rabbit β-globin
   2999..3706    +  CDS            mCherry: mCherry is a basic (constitutively fluorescent) red fluorescent protein published in 2004, derived from Discosoma sp.. It is reported to be a very rapidly-maturing monomer with low acid sensitivity.
   3776..4375    +  CDS            PuroR (fragment): puromycin N-acetyltransferase; pac from Streptomyces; confers resistance to puromycin
   4383..4607    +  polyA_signal   bGH poly(A) signal: bovine growth hormone polyadenylation signal
   4697..5412    +  CDS            mEGFP (fragment): enhanced GFP with monomerizing A206K mutation (Zacharias et al., 2002) mammalian codon-optimized
   6469..6485    -  protein_bind   lac operator: The lac repressor binds to the lac operator to inhibit transcription in E. coli. This inhibition can be relieved by adding lactose or isopropyl-β-D-thiogalactopyranoside (IPTG). lac repressor encoded by lacI
   6493..6523    -  promoter       lac promoter: promoter for the E. coli lac operon
   6538..6559    -  protein_bind   CAP binding site: CAP binding activates transcription in the presence of cAMP. E. coli catabolite activator protein
   6657..6814    +  CDS            lacZα (fragment): LacZα fragment of β-galactosidase; lacZ fragment
   6820..6919    -  misc_feature   bom (fragment): basis of mobility region from pBR322
   7021..7056    -  CDS            rop (fragment): Rop protein, which maintains plasmids at low copy number; rop
   7151..7255    +  promoter       AmpR promoter: bla
   7256..8116    +  CDS            AmpR: β-lactamase; bla; confers resistance to ampicillin, carbenicillin, and related antibiotics
   8287..8875    +  rep_origin     ori: high-copy-number ColE1/pMB1/pBR322/pUC origin of replication
>Addgene plasmid #159744 | AICSDP-55:DMD-mEGFP | addgene full sequence | sequence record 314374 | Addgene NGS Result
TAAAACTATGGGACATAGACGAAAAGGCAAGCCATAAAGTAAGTCTCAGATTATCTTACTCTAAATCTGA
ATTTTGCTACGAAGTACCCAGGGACATTGTGCTGTTCTTTTTCTCCGTGCTGGGAGATTCGTGCTAGGTC
GTGCTGCATTATTAGTAAAAGGCTATTGTGATAGTTAACCCTCATTTAGGAGGAGCTCTAAGATGGATTC
ACAAAATACCCAAATGCATACAATACATGTGGGTCACCTTATAATTAGGGTCTAGAGTAATTTGGAATGT
AAAGCAATTTTTATTCTGAGGTTTCCTAATTCAAATGTTAATAGTGCACCAAAAGGTCAATTCAAGAGTT
TATTATTATTATTTTTCAACCCAAGTAAAAGCAGAGAGAAAATAGCCACCTCCACCATAGCCTCAGAAGC
AAGCCAACAGCCTGAAACAGCTTTGAAATGAAAAGTTGGTGTGGCGGTGATGGTGGCAGTGATAATGGTG
ACGATGGTTGGGTGCTGGTGATGGTAGTGGTAGTTGTGAAGGTGGTGATGGTGGTTTGATTGATAGTAAA
AAAAATGTTCGTTAATACAAGTAGAGAGTAAGTAATCAATCAATCACTCATAGCCAAGGTGGAAAAGATG
TATCCCATCATGGAATATTCCTGTTCTGATAGAAATCTTGTGCTTATCTATGGAATTCTTTTGATATATA
TTTACATTGGGAACCTGAATGTAGCTTGACATTTTTCCATGTAAACACCAGTAGCCTGATCCAACATTAA
GCTGATACTAACAAACAACGTGTAATGGCTTCATTAATAAGGCTTTGCTTCTTCCTGGAAACTGGTGAAA
AATCAAACCTTGTTGTGTACACCCTCGATGCAGCTTCTGTGTTGTCTTCACCCAGAAATGGGGAATGATT
TCCCAAATGGCAAAGAAACAGAGTGATGCTATCTATCTGCACCTTTTGTAAAGTCTGTCTTTCTTTCTCT
TTGTTTTCCAGGACACAATGCTTGAAGCCGATTACAAGGATGATGATGATCCCGGAGAGGTTCCCGACAT
ACCAATAACTTCGTATAGTGTAGGATATACGAAGTTATATTAGTATTCCGATAACTTGTTTATTGCAGCT
TATAATGGTTACAAATAAAGCAATAGCATCACAAATTTCACAAATAAAGCATTTTTTTCACTGCATTCTA
GTTGTGGTTTGTCCAAACTCATCAATGTATCTTATCATGTCTGGTCTCGACATTGATTATTGACTAGTTA
TTAATAGTAATCAATTACGGGGTCATTAGTTCATAGCCCATATATGGAGTTCCGCGTTACATAACTTACG
GTAAATGGCCCGCCTGGCTGACCGCCCAACGACCCCCGCCCATTGACGTCAATAATGACGTATGTTCCCA
TAGTAACGCCAATAGGGACTTTCCATTGACGTCAATGGGTGGAGTATTTACGGTAAACTGCCCACTTGGC
AGTACATCAAGTGTATCATATGCCAAGTACGCCCCCTATTGACGTCAATGACGGTAAATGGCCCGCCTGG
CATTATGCCCAGTACATGACCTTATGGGACTTTCCTACTTGGCAGTACATCTACGTATTAGTCATCGCTA
TTACCATGGTCGAGGTGAGCCCCACGTTCTGCTTCACTCTCCCCATCTCCCCCCCCTCCCCACCCCCAAT
TTTGTATTTATTTATTTTTTAATTATTTTGTGCAGCGATGGGGGCGGGGGGGGGGGGGGGGCGCGCGCCG
GGGGGGGGGGGGGGGGGSGGGGGGSGGGGSGGGGSGAGGCGGAGAGGTGCGGCGGCAGCCAATCAGAGCG
GCGCGCTCCGAAAGTTTCCTTTTATGGCGAGGCGGCGGCGGCGGCGGCCCTATAAAAAGCGAAGCGCGCG
GCGGGCGGGGAGTCGCTGCGACGCTGCCTTCGCCCCGTGCCCCGCTCCGCCGCCGCCTCGCGCCGCCCGC
CCCGGCTCTGACTGACCGCGTTACTCCCACAGGTGAGCGGGCGGGACGGCCCTTCTCCTCCGGGCTGTAA
TTAGCGCTTGGTTTAATGACGGCTTGTTTCTTTTCTGTGGCTGCGTGAAAGCCTTGAGGGGCTCCGGGAG
GGCCCTTTGTGCGGGGGGAGCGGCTCGGGGGGTGCGTGCGTGTGTGTGTGCGTGGGGAGCGCCGCGTGCG
GCTCCGCGCTGCCCGGCGGCTGTGAGCGCTGCGGGCGCGGCGCGGGGCTTTGTGCGCTCCGCAGTGTGCG
CGAGGGGAGCGCGGCCGGGGGCGGTGCCCCGCGGTGCGGGGGGGGCTGCGAGGGGAACAAAGGCTGCGTG
CGGGGTGTGTGCGTGGGGGGGTGAGCAGGGGGTGTGGGCGCGTCGGTCGGGCTGCAACCCCCCCTGCACC
CCCCTCCCCGAGTTGCTGAGCACGGCCCGGCTTCGGGTGCGGGGCTCCGTACGGGGCGTGGCGCGGGGCT
CGCCGTGCCGGGCGGGGGGTGGCGGCAGGTGGGGGTGCCGGGCGGGGCGGGGCCGCCTCGGGCCGGGGAG
GGCTCGGGGGAGGGGCGCGGCGGCCCCCGGAGCGCCGGCGGCTGTCGAGGCGCGGCGAGCCGCAGCCATT
GCCTTTTATGGTAATCGTGCGAGAGGGCGCAGGGACTTCCTTTGTCCCAAATCTGTGCGGAGCCGAAATC
TGGGAGGCGCCGCCGCACCCCCTCTAGCGGGCGCGGGGCGAAGCGGTGCGGCGCCGGCAGGAAGGAAATG
GGCGGGGAGGGCCTTCGTGCGTCGCCGCGCCGCCGTCCCCTTCTCCCTCTCCAGCCTCGGGGCTGTCCGC
GGGGGGACGGCTGCCTTCGGGGGGGACGGGGCAGGGCGGGGTTCGGCTTCTGGCGTGTGACCGGCGGCTC
TAGAGCCTCTGCTAACCATGTTCATGCCTTCTTCTTTTTCCTACAGCTCCTGGGCAACGTGCTGGTTATT
GTGCTGTCTCATCATTTTGGCAAAGAATTCCGCCACCGGGGATCCACCGGAGCTTACCATGGTCTCCAAA
GGAGAAGAAGATAACATGGCCATCATCAAGGAGTTCATGCGCTTCAAGGTGCACATGGAGGGCTCCGTGA
ACGGCCACGAGTTCGAGATCGAGGGCGAGGGCGAGGGCCGCCCCTACGAGGGCACCCAGACCGCCAAGCT
GAAGGTGACCAAGGGTGGCCCCCTGCCCTTCGCCTGGGACATCCTGTCCCCTCAGTTCATGTACGGCTCC
AAGGCCTACGTGAAGCACCCCGCCGACATCCCCGACTACTTGAAGCTGTCCTTCCCCGAGGGCTTCAAGT
GGGAGCGCGTGATGAACTTCGAGGACGGCGGCGTGGTGACCGTGACCCAGGACTCCTCCCTGCAGGACGG
CGAGTTCATCTACAAGGTGAAGCTGCGCGGCACCAACTTCCCCTCCGACGGCCCCGTAATGCAGAAGAAG
ACCATGGGCTGGGAGGCCTCCTCCGAGCGGATGTACCCCGAGGACGGCGCCCTGAAGGGCGAGATCAAGC
AGAGGCTGAAGCTGAAGGACGGCGGCCACTACGACGCTGAGGTCAAGACCACCTACAAGGCCAAGAAGCC
CGTGCAGCTGCCCGGCGCCTACAACGTCAACATCAAGTTGGACATCACCTCCCACAACGAGGACTACACC
ATCGTGGAACAGTACGAACGCGCCGAGGGCCGCCACTCCACCGGCGGAATGGATGAACTCTATAAAGAAT
TCGGCAGTGGAGAGGGCAGAGGAAGTCTGCTAACATGCGGTGACGTCGAGGAGAATCCTGGCCCAATGAC
CGAGTACAAGCCCACGGTGCGCCTCGCCACCCGCGACGACGTCCCCAGGGCCGTACGCACCCTCGCCGCC
GCGTTCGCCGACTACCCCGCCACGCGCCACACCGTCGATCCGGACCGCCACATCGAGCGGGTCACCGAGC
TGCAAGAACTCTTCCTCACGCGCGTCGGGCTCGACATCGGCAAGGTGTGGGTCGCGGACGACGGCGCCGC
GGTGGCGGTCTGGACCACGCCGGAGAGCGTCGAAGCGGGGGCGGTGTTCGCCGAGATCGGCCCGCGCATG
GCCGAGTTGAGCGGTTCCCGGCTGGCCGCGCAGCAACAGATGGAAGGCCTCCTGGCGCCGCACCGGCCCA
AGGAGCCCGCGTGGTTCCTGGCCACCGTCGGAGTCTCGCCCGACCACCAGGGCAAGGGTCTGGGCAGCGC
CGTCGTGCTCCCCGGAGTGGAGGCGGCCGAGCGCGCCGGGGTGCCCGCCTTCCTGGAGACCTCCGCGCCC
CGCAACCTCCCCTTCTACGAGCGGCTCGGCTTCACCGTCACCGCCGACGTCGAGGTGCCCGAAGGACCGC
GCACCTGGTGCATGACCCGCAAGCCCGGTGCCTGAGGTACTCCTGTGCCTTCTAGTTGCCAGCCATCTGT
TGTTTGCCCCTCCCCCGTGCCTTCCTTGACCCTGGAAGGTGCCACTCCCACTGTCCTTTCCTAATAAAAT
GAGGAAATTGCATCGCATTGTCTGAGTAGGTGTCATTCTATTCTGGGGGGTGGGGTGGGGCAGGACAGCA
AGGGGGAGGATTGGGAAGACAATAGCAGGCATGCTGGGGATGCGGTGGGCTCTATGGAAATAACTTCGTA
TAGTGTAGGATATACGAAGTTATATAGGTATGTCGGGAACCTCTCCGGGGATGATGATGATAAGAGATCT
GAATTCGTGAGCAAGGGCGAGGAGCTGTTCACCGGGGTGGTGCCCATCCTGGTCGAGCTGGACGGCGACG
TAAACGGCCACAAGTTCAGCGTGTCCGGCGAGGGCGAGGGCGATGCCACCTACGGCAAGCTGACCCTGAA
GTTCATCTGCACCACCGGCAAGCTGCCCGTGCCCTGGCCCACCCTCGTGACCACCCTGACCTACGGCGTG
CAGTGCTTCAGCCGCTACCCCGACCACATGAAGCAGCACGACTTCTTCAAGTCCGCCATGCCCGAAGGCT
ACGTCCAGGAGCGCACCATCTTCTTCAAGGACGACGGCAACTACAAGACCCGCGCCGAGGTGAAGTTCGA
GGGCGACACCCTGGTGAACCGCATCGAGCTGAAGGGCATCGACTTCAAGGAGGACGGCAACATCCTGGGG
CACAAGCTGGAGTACAACTACAACAGCCACAACGTCTATATCATGGCCGACAAGCAGAAGAACGGCATCA
AGGTGAACTTCAAGATCCGCCACAACATCGAGGACGGCAGCGTGCAGCTCGCCGACCACTACCAGCAGAA
CACCCCCATCGGCGACGGCCCCGTGCTGCTGCCCGACAACCACTACCTGAGCACCCAGTCCAAGCTGAGC
AAAGACCCCAACGAGAAGCGCGATCACATGGTCCTGCTGGAGTTCGTGACCGCCGCCGGGATCACTCTCG
GCATGGACGAGCTGTACAAGTAGGAAGTCTTTTTCACATGGCAGATGATTTGGGCAGAGCGATGGAGTCC
TTAGTATCAGTCATGACAGATGAAGAAGGAGCAGAATAAATGTTTTACAACTCCTGATTCCCGCATGGTT
TTTATAATATTCATACAACAAAGAGGATTAGACAGTAAGAGTTTACAAGAAATAAATCTATATTTTTGTG
AAGGGTAGTGGTATTATACTGTAGATTTCAGTAGTTTCTAAGTCTGTTATTGTTTTGTTAACAATGGCAG
GTTTTACACGTCTATGCAATTGTACAAAAAAGTTATAAGAAAACTACATGTAAAATCTTGATAGCTAAAT
AACTTGCCATTTCTTTATATGGAACGCATTTTGGGTTGTTTAAAAATTTATAACAGTTATAAAGAAAGAT
TGTAAACTAAAGTGTGCTTTATAAAAAAAAGTTGTTTATAAAAACCCCTAAAAACAAAACAAACACACAC
ACACACACATACACACACACACACAAAACTTTGAGGCAGCGCATTGTTTTGCATCCTTTTGGCGTGATAT
CCATATGAAATTCATGGCTTTTTCTTTTTTTGCATATTAAAGATAAGACTTCCTCTACCACCACACCAAA
TGACTACTACACACTGCTCATTTGAGAACTGTCAGCTGAGTGGGGCAGGCTTGAGTTTTCATTTCATATA
TCTATATGTCTATAAGTATATAAATACTATAGTTATATAGATAAAGAGATACGAATTTCTATAGACTGAC
TTTTTCCATTTTTTAAATGTTCATGTCACATCCTAATAGAAAGAAATTACTTCTAGTCAGTCATCCAGGC
TTACCTGCTTGGTCTAGAATGGATTTTTCCCGGAGCCGGAAGCCAGGAGGAAACTACACCACACTAAAAC
ATTGTCTACAGCTCCAGATGTTTCTCATTTTAAACAACTTTCCACTGACAACGAAAGTAAAGTAAAGTAT
TGGATTTTTTTAAAGGGAACATGTGAATGAATACACAGGAATCCCAATGGCGCGCCGAGCTTGGCGTAAT
CATGGTCATAGCTGTTTCCTGTGTGAAATTGTTATCCGCTCACAATTCCACACAACATACGAGCCGGAAG
CATAAAGTGTAAAGCCTGGGGTGCCTAATGAGTGAGCTAACTCACATTAATTGCGTTGCGCTCACTGCCC
GCTTTCCAGTCGGGAAACYTRYYKTRYSRSYTGCMTTWWYGTCTATGTCCCATAGTTTTAATCCCAATAC
GCGTCAATTCACTGGCCGTCGTTTTACAACGTCGTGACTGGGAAAACCCTGGCGTTACCCAACTTAATCG
CCTTGCAGCACATCCCCCTTTCGCCAGCTGGCGTAATAGCGAAGAGGCCCGCACCGATCGCCCTTCCCAA
CAGTTGCGCAGCCTGAATGGCGAATGGCGCCTGATGCGGTATTTTCTCCTTACGCATCTGTGCGGTATTT
CACACCGCATATGGTGCACTCTCAGTACAATCTGCTCTGATGCCGCATAGTTAAGCCAGCCCCGACACCC
GCCAACACCCGCTGACGCGCCCTGACGGGCTTGTCTGCTCCCGGCATCCGCTTACAGACAAGCTGTGACC
GTCTCCGGGAGCTGCATGTGTCAGAGGTTTTCACCGTCATCACCGAAACGCGCGAGACGAAAGGGCCTCG
TGATACGCCTATTTTTATAGGTTAATGTCATGATAATAATGGTTTCTTAGACGTCAGGTGGCACTTTTCG
GGGAAATGTGCGCGGAACCCCTATTTGTTTATTTTTCTAAATACATTCAAATATGTATCCGCTCATGAGA
CAATAACCCTGATAAATGCTTCAATAATATTGAAAAAGGAAGAGTATGAGTATTCAACATTTCCGTGTCG
CCCTTATTCCCTTTTTTGCGGCATTTTGCCTTCCTGTTTTTGCTCACCCAGAAACGCTGGTGAAAGTAAA
AGATGCTGAAGATCAGTTGGGTGCACGAGTGGGTTACATCGAACTGGATCTCAACAGCGGTAAGATCCTT
GAGAGTTTTCGCCCCGAAGAACGTTTTCCAATGATGAGCACTTTTAAAGTTCTGCTATGTGGCGCGGTAT
TATCCCGTATTGACGCCGGGCAAGAGCAACTCGGTCGCCGCATACACTATTCTCAGAATGACTTGGTTGA
GTACTCACCAGTCACAGAAAAGCATCTTACGGATGGCATGACAGTAAGAGAATTATGCAGTGCTGCCATA
ACCATGAGTGATAACACTGCGGCCAACTTACTTCTGACAACGATCGGAGGACCGAAGGAGCTAACCGCTT
TTTTGCACAACATGGGGGATCATGTAACTCGCCTTGATCGTTGGGAACCGGAGCTGAATGAAGCCATACC
AAACGACGAGCGTGACACCACGATGCCTGTAGCAATGGCAACAACGTTGCGCAAACTATTAACTGGCGAA
CTACTTACTCTAGCTTCCCGGCAACAATTAATAGACTGGATGGAGGCGGATAAAGTTGCAGGACCACTTC
TGCGCTCGGCCCTTCCGGCTGGCTGGTTTATTGCTGATAAATCTGGAGCCGGTGAGCGTGGGTCTCGCGG
TATCATTGCAGCACTGGGGCCAGATGGTAAGCCCTCCCGTATCGTAGTTATCTACACGACGGGGAGTCAG
GCAACTATGGATGAACGAAATAGACAGATCGCTGAGATAGGTGCCTCACTGATTAAGCATTGGTAACTGT
CAGACCAAGTTTACTCATATATACTTTAGATTGATTTAAAACTTCATTTTTAATTTAAAAGGATCTAGGT
GAAGATCCTTTTTGATAATCTCATGACCAAAATCCCTTAACGTGAGTTTTCGTTCCACTGAGCGTCAGAC
CCCGTAGAAAAGATCAAAGGATCTTCTTGAGATCCTTTTTTTCTGCGCGTAATCTGCTGCTTGCAAACAA
AAAAACCACCGCTACCAGCGGTGGTTTGTTTGCCGGATCAAGAGCTACCAACTCTTTTTCCGAAGGTAAC
TGGCTTCAGCAGAGCGCAGATACCAAATACTGTTCTTCTAGTGTAGCCGTAGTTAGGCCACCACTTCAAG
AACTCTGTAGCACCGCCTACATACCTCGCTCTGCTAATCCTGTTACCAGTGGCTGCTGCCAGTGGCGATA
AGTCGTGTCTTACCGGGTTGGACTCAAGACGATAGTTACCGGATAAGGCGCAGCGGTCGGGCTGAACGGG
GGGTTCGTGCACACAGCCCAGCTTGGAGCGAACGACCTACACCGAACTGAGATACCTACAGCGTGAGCTA
TGAGAAAGCGCCACGCTTCCCGAAGGGAGAAAGGCGGACAGGTATCCGGTAAGCGGCAGGGTCGGAACAG
GAGAGCGCACGAGGGAGCTTCCAGGGGGAAACGCCTGGTATCTTTATAGTCCTGTCGGGTTTCGCCACCT
CTGACTTGAGCGTCGATTTTTGTGATGCTCGTCAGGGGGGCGGAGCCTATGGAAAAACGCCAGCAACGCG
GCCTTTTTACGGTTCCTGGCCTTTTGCTGGCCTTTTGCTCACATGTTCTTTCCTGCGTTATCCCCTGATT
CTGTGGATAACCGTATTACCGCCTTTGAGTGAGCTGATACCGCTCGCCGCAGCCGAACGACCGAGCGCAG
CGAGTCAGTGAGCGAGGAAGCGGAAGAGCGCCCAATACGCAAACCGCCTCTCCCCGCGSKTTKSCCRRTY
MMKWMRTKSWRMWRSSACGGCCAGTGAATTGACGCGTATTGGGAT
