>Addgene plasmid #159744 | AICSDP-55:DMD-mEGFP | depositor partial sequence | sequence record 309001 | DMD Homology Arms with linker-mEGFP and Cas9-excisable selection cassette
TAAAACTATGGGACATAGACGAAAAGGCAAGCCATAAAGTAAGTCTCAGATTATCTTACTCTAAATCTGA
ATTTTGCTACGAAGTACCCAGGGACATTGTGCTGTTCTTTTTCTCCGTGCTGGGAGATTCGTGCTAGGTC
GTGCTGCATTATTAGTAAAAGGCTATTGTGATAGTTAACCCTCATTTAGGAGGAGCTCTAAGATGGATTC
ACAAAATACCCAAATGCATACAATACATGTGGGTCACCTTATAATTAGGGTCTAGAGTAATTTGGAATGT
AAAGCAATTTTTATTCTGAGGTTTCCTAATTCAAATGTTAATAGTGCACCAAAAGGTCAATTCAAGAGTT
TATTATTATTATTTTTCAACCCAAGTAAAAGCAGAGAGAAAATAGCCACCTCCACCATAGCCTCAGAAGC
AAGCCAACAGCCTGAAACAGCTTTGAAATGAAAAGTTGGTGTGGCGGTGATGGTGGCAGTGATAATGGTG
ACGATGGTTGGGTGCTGGTGATGGTAGTGGTAGTTGTGAAGGTGGTGATGGTGGTTTGATTGATAGTAAA
AAAAATGTTCGTTAATACAAGTAGAGAGTAAGTAATCAATCAATCACTCATAGCCAAGGTGGAAAAGATG
TATCCCATCATGGAATATTCCTGTTCTGATAGAAATCTTGTGCTTATCTATGGAATTCTTTTGATATATA
TTTACATTGGGAACCTGAATGTAGCTTGACATTTTTCCATGTAAACACCAGTAGCCTGATCCAACATTAA
GCTGATACTAACAAACAACGTGTAATGGCTTCATTAATAAGGCTTTGCTTCTTCCTGGAAACTGGTGAAA
AATCAAACCTTGTTGTGTACACCCTCGATGCAGCTTCTGTGTTGTCTTCACCCAGAAATGGGGAATGATT
TCCCAAATGGCAAAGAAACAGAGTGATGCTATCTATCTGCACCTTTTGTAAAGTCTGTCTTTCTTTCTCT
TTGTTTTCCAGGACACAATGCTTGAAGCCGATTACAAGGATGATGATGATCCCGGAGAGGTTCCCGACAT
ACCAATAACTTCGTATAGTGTAGGATATACGAAGTTATATTAGTATTCCGATAACTTGTTTATTGCAGCT
TATAATGGTTACAAATAAAGCAATAGCATCACAAATTTCACAAATAAAGCATTTTTTTCACTGCATTCTA
GTTGTGGTTTGTCCAAACTCATCAATGTATCTTATCATGTCTGGTCTCGACATTGATTATTGACTAGTTA
TTAATAGTAATCAATTACGGGGTCATTAGTTCATAGCCCATATATGGAGTTCCGCGTTACATAACTTACG
GTAAATGGCCCGCCTGGCTGACCGCCCAACGACCCCCGCCCATTGACGTCAATAATGACGTATGTTCCCA
TAGTAACGCCAATAGGGACTTTCCATTGACGTCAATGGGTGGAGTATTTACGGTAAACTGCCCACTTGGC
AGTACATCAAGTGTATCATATGCCAAGTACGCCCCCTATTGACGTCAATGACGGTAAATGGCCCGCCTGG
CATTATGCCCAGTACATGACCTTATGGGACTTTCCTACTTGGCAGTACATCTACGTATTAGTCATCGCTA
TTACCATGGTCGAGGTGAGCCCCACGTTCTGCTTCACTCTCCCCATCTCCCCCCCCTCCCCACCCCCAAT
TTTGTATTTATTTATTTTTTAATTATTTTGTGCAGCGATGGGGGCGGGGGGGGGGGGGGGGCGCGCGCCA
GGCGGGGCGGGGCGGGGCGAGGGGCGGGGCGGGGCGAGGCGGAGAGGTGCGGCGGCAGCCAATCAGAGCG
GCGCGCTCCGAAAGTTTCCTTTTATGGCGAGGCGGCGGCGGCGGCGGCCCTATAAAAAGCGAAGCGCGCG
GCGGGCGGGGAGTCGCTGCGACGCTGCCTTCGCCCCGTGCCCCGCTCCGCCGCCGCCTCGCGCCGCCCGC
CCCGGCTCTGACTGACCGCGTTACTCCCACAGGTGAGCGGGCGGGACGGCCCTTCTCCTCCGGGCTGTAA
TTAGCGCTTGGTTTAATGACGGCTTGTTTCTTTTCTGTGGCTGCGTGAAAGCCTTGAGGGGCTCCGGGAG
GGCCCTTTGTGCGGGGGGAGCGGCTCGGGGGGTGCGTGCGTGTGTGTGTGCGTGGGGAGCGCCGCGTGCG
GCTCCGCGCTGCCCGGCGGCTGTGAGCGCTGCGGGCGCGGCGCGGGGCTTTGTGCGCTCCGCAGTGTGCG
CGAGGGGAGCGCGGCCGGGGGCGGTGCCCCGCGGTGCGGGGGGGGCTGCGAGGGGAACAAAGGCTGCGTG
CGGGGTGTGTGCGTGGGGGGGTGAGCAGGGGGTGTGGGCGCGTCGGTCGGGCTGCAACCCCCCCTGCACC
CCCCTCCCCGAGTTGCTGAGCACGGCCCGGCTTCGGGTGCGGGGCTCCGTACGGGGCGTGGCGCGGGGCT
CGCCGTGCCGGGCGGGGGGTGGCGGCAGGTGGGGGTGCCGGGCGGGGCGGGGCCGCCTCGGGCCGGGGAG
GGCTCGGGGGAGGGGCGCGGCGGCCCCCGGAGCGCCGGCGGCTGTCGAGGCGCGGCGAGCCGCAGCCATT
GCCTTTTATGGTAATCGTGCGAGAGGGCGCAGGGACTTCCTTTGTCCCAAATCTGTGCGGAGCCGAAATC
TGGGAGGCGCCGCCGCACCCCCTCTAGCGGGCGCGGGGCGAAGCGGTGCGGCGCCGGCAGGAAGGAAATG
GGCGGGGAGGGCCTTCGTGCGTCGCCGCGCCGCCGTCCCCTTCTCCCTCTCCAGCCTCGGGGCTGTCCGC
GGGGGGACGGCTGCCTTCGGGGGGGACGGGGCAGGGCGGGGTTCGGCTTCTGGCGTGTGACCGGCGGCTC
TAGAGCCTCTGCTAACCATGTTCATGCCTTCTTCTTTTTCCTACAGCTCCTGGGCAACGTGCTGGTTATT
GTGCTGTCTCATCATTTTGGCAAAGAATTCCGCCACCGGGGATCCACCGGAGCTTACCATGGTCTCCAAA
GGAGAAGAAGATAACATGGCCATCATCAAGGAGTTCATGCGCTTCAAGGTGCACATGGAGGGCTCCGTGA
ACGGCCACGAGTTCGAGATCGAGGGCGAGGGCGAGGGCCGCCCCTACGAGGGCACCCAGACCGCCAAGCT
GAAGGTGACCAAGGGTGGCCCCCTGCCCTTCGCCTGGGACATCCTGTCCCCTCAGTTCATGTACGGCTCC
AAGGCCTACGTGAAGCACCCCGCCGACATCCCCGACTACTTGAAGCTGTCCTTCCCCGAGGGCTTCAAGT
GGGAGCGCGTGATGAACTTCGAGGACGGCGGCGTGGTGACCGTGACCCAGGACTCCTCCCTGCAGGACGG
CGAGTTCATCTACAAGGTGAAGCTGCGCGGCACCAACTTCCCCTCCGACGGCCCCGTAATGCAGAAGAAG
ACCATGGGCTGGGAGGCCTCCTCCGAGCGGATGTACCCCGAGGACGGCGCCCTGAAGGGCGAGATCAAGC
AGAGGCTGAAGCTGAAGGACGGCGGCCACTACGACGCTGAGGTCAAGACCACCTACAAGGCCAAGAAGCC
CGTGCAGCTGCCCGGCGCCTACAACGTCAACATCAAGTTGGACATCACCTCCCACAACGAGGACTACACC
ATCGTGGAACAGTACGAACGCGCCGAGGGCCGCCACTCCACCGGCGGAATGGATGAACTCTATAAAGAAT
TCGGCAGTGGAGAGGGCAGAGGAAGTCTGCTAACATGCGGTGACGTCGAGGAGAATCCTGGCCCAATGAC
CGAGTACAAGCCCACGGTGCGCCTCGCCACCCGCGACGACGTCCCCAGGGCCGTACGCACCCTCGCCGCC
GCGTTCGCCGACTACCCCGCCACGCGCCACACCGTCGATCCGGACCGCCACATCGAGCGGGTCACCGAGC
TGCAAGAACTCTTCCTCACGCGCGTCGGGCTCGACATCGGCAAGGTGTGGGTCGCGGACGACGGCGCCGC
GGTGGCGGTCTGGACCACGCCGGAGAGCGTCGAAGCGGGGGCGGTGTTCGCCGAGATCGGCCCGCGCATG
GCCGAGTTGAGCGGTTCCCGGCTGGCCGCGCAGCAACAGATGGAAGGCCTCCTGGCGCCGCACCGGCCCA
AGGAGCCCGCGTGGTTCCTGGCCACCGTCGGAGTCTCGCCCGACCACCAGGGCAAGGGTCTGGGCAGCGC
CGTCGTGCTCCCCGGAGTGGAGGCGGCCGAGCGCGCCGGGGTGCCCGCCTTCCTGGAGACCTCCGCGCCC
CGCAACCTCCCCTTCTACGAGCGGCTCGGCTTCACCGTCACCGCCGACGTCGAGGTGCCCGAAGGACCGC
GCACCTGGTGCATGACCCGCAAGCCCGGTGCCTGAGGTACTCCTGTGCCTTCTAGTTGCCAGCCATCTGT
TGTTTGCCCCTCCCCCGTGCCTTCCTTGACCCTGGAAGGTGCCACTCCCACTGTCCTTTCCTAATAAAAT
GAGGAAATTGCATCGCATTGTCTGAGTAGGTGTCATTCTATTCTGGGGGGTGGGGTGGGGCAGGACAGCA
AGGGGGAGGATTGGGAAGACAATAGCAGGCATGCTGGGGATGCGGTGGGCTCTATGGAAATAACTTCGTA
TAGTGTAGGATATACGAAGTTATATAGGTATGTCGGGAACCTCTCCGGGGATGATGATGATAAGAGATCT
GAATTCGTGAGCAAGGGCGAGGAGCTGTTCACCGGGGTGGTGCCCATCCTGGTCGAGCTGGACGGCGACG
TAAACGGCCACAAGTTCAGCGTGTCCGGCGAGGGCGAGGGCGATGCCACCTACGGCAAGCTGACCCTGAA
GTTCATCTGCACCACCGGCAAGCTGCCCGTGCCCTGGCCCACCCTCGTGACCACCCTGACCTACGGCGTG
CAGTGCTTCAGCCGCTACCCCGACCACATGAAGCAGCACGACTTCTTCAAGTCCGCCATGCCCGAAGGCT
ACGTCCAGGAGCGCACCATCTTCTTCAAGGACGACGGCAACTACAAGACCCGCGCCGAGGTGAAGTTCGA
GGGCGACACCCTGGTGAACCGCATCGAGCTGAAGGGCATCGACTTCAAGGAGGACGGCAACATCCTGGGG
CACAAGCTGGAGTACAACTACAACAGCCACAACGTCTATATCATGGCCGACAAGCAGAAGAACGGCATCA
AGGTGAACTTCAAGATCCGCCACAACATCGAGGACGGCAGCGTGCAGCTCGCCGACCACTACCAGCAGAA
CACCCCCATCGGCGACGGCCCCGTGCTGCTGCCCGACAACCACTACCTGAGCACCCAGTCCAAGCTGAGC
AAAGACCCCAACGAGAAGCGCGATCACATGGTCCTGCTGGAGTTCGTGACCGCCGCCGGGATCACTCTCG
GCATGGACGAGCTGTACAAGTAGGAAGTCTTTTTCACATGGCAGATGATTTGGGCAGAGCGATGGAGTCC
TTAGTATCAGTCATGACAGATGAAGAAGGAGCAGAATAAATGTTTTACAACTCCTGATTCCCGCATGGTT
TTTATAATATTCATACAACAAAGAGGATTAGACAGTAAGAGTTTACAAGAAATAAATCTATATTTTTGTG
AAGGGTAGTGGTATTATACTGTAGATTTCAGTAGTTTCTAAGTCTGTTATTGTTTTGTTAACAATGGCAG
GTTTTACACGTCTATGCAATTGTACAAAAAAGTTATAAGAAAACTACATGTAAAATCTTGATAGCTAAAT
AACTTGCCATTTCTTTATATGGAACGCATTTTGGGTTGTTTAAAAATTTATAACAGTTATAAAGAAAGAT
TGTAAACTAAAGTGTGCTTTATAAAAAAAAGTTGTTTATAAAAACCCCTAAAAACAAAACAAACACACAC
ACACACACATACACACACACACACAAAACTTTGAGGCAGCGCATTGTTTTGCATCCTTTTGGCGTGATAT
CCATATGAAATTCATGGCTTTTTCTTTTTTTGCATATTAAAGATAAGACTTCCTCTACCACCACACCAAA
TGACTACTACACACTGCTCATTTGAGAACTGTCAGCTGAGTGGGGCAGGCTTGAGTTTTCATTTCATATA
TCTATATGTCTATAAGTATATAAATACTATAGTTATATAGATAAAGAGATACGAATTTCTATAGACTGAC
TTTTTCCATTTTTTAAATGTTCATGTCACATCCTAATAGAAAGAAATTACTTCTAGTCAGTCATCCAGGC
TTACCTGCTTGGTCTAGAATGGATTTTTCCCGGAGCCGGAAGCCAGGAGGAAACTACACCACACTAAAAC
ATTGTCTACAGCTCCAGATGTTTCTCATTTTAAACAACTTTCCACTGACAACGAAAGTAAAGTAAAGTAT
TGGATTTTTTTAAAGGGAACATGTGAATGAATACACAGGA
